>Addgene plasmid #14678 | Syn3D27-146 | addgene partial sequence | sequence record 21225 | 14678 with CMV-F
CGTGGGGCNTTAGCAGAGCTCTCCCTATCAGTGATAGAGATCTCCCTATCAGTGATAGAGATCGTCGACG
AGCTCGTTTAGTGAACCGTCAGATCGCCTGGAGACGCCATCCACGCTGTTTTGACCTCCATAGAAGACAC
CGGGACCGATCCAGCCTCCGGACTCTAGCGTTTAAACTTAAGCTTGGTACCGAGCTCGGATCCACTAGTC
CAGTGTGGTGGAATTCAGGATGCGGGACCGTCTGGAGCAGCTGAAGGCCAAGCAGCTGACACAGGATGAT
GATACTGATGCGGTTGAGATTGCTATCGACAACACGCTCGACGGGCGAATCCAGCGGCAGCTCGAAATTA
CTGGCAAAAAGACAACCGATGAGGAGCTGGAGGAGATGTTGGAGAGTGGCAACCCGGCCATCTTCACTTC
TGGGATCATTGACTCACAGATTTCCAAGCAAGCCCTCAGTGAGATTGAGGGACGACACAAGGACATTGTG
AGGCTGGAGAGCAGCATCAAGGAGCTTCACGACATGTTTATGGACATCGCCATGCTGGTGGAGAATCAGG
GTGAGATGTTAGATAACATAGAGTTGAATGTCATGCACACAGTGGACCACGTGGAGAAGGCACGAGATGA
AACGAAAAAAGCTGTGAAATACCAGAGTCAGGCCCGGAAGAAATTGATAATTATCATTGTGCTAGTAGTT
GTGTTGCTGGGCATTTTAGCATTGATTATTGGACTTTCCGTTGGNTAAAAGGCGCCCCCTC
