[The description below was written by a language model from this plasmid's Addgene catalogue record.]
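Description:
Syn3D27-146 is a mammalian expression plasmid built on a modified version of the Invitrogen pcDNA4/TO/myc-His backbone (about 5.15 kb without insert). It is maintained as a high-copy plasmid in E. coli under ampicillin selection, and it carries a Zeocin marker for selecting transfected mammalian cells. The record does not list the promoter explicitly. However, the pcDNA4/TO series normally drives expression from a CMV promoter carrying tetracycline operator sites. This gives constitutive expression in ordinary cells and tetracycline-inducible expression in lines that supply the Tet repressor. The listed CMV forward and BGH reverse sequencing primers are consistent with that layout, including a BGH polyadenylation region downstream of the insert.

The insert is human syntaxin 3 (STX3), a SNARE protein, cloned between EcoRI and XhoI sites that both remain intact. It carries an internal deletion removing amino acids 27–146. The coding sequence is fused at its C terminus to a 2xMyc-His tag, which is presumably the vector modification mentioned in the record, since the standard backbone has a single myc epitope. The tag allows detection with anti-Myc antibodies and, in principle, metal-affinity capture through the histidine stretch.

The associated publication concerns the apical targeting of syntaxin 3 and its importance for epithelial cell polarity. This deletion mutant therefore most likely serves to map which regions of the N-terminal portion of the protein are needed for correct sorting and localisation in polarised epithelial cells, by comparison with the tagged wild-type protein. No feature table was provided, so the details of the vector modification cannot be confirmed beyond these catalogue fields.
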