Addgene plasmid #14678: Syn3D27-146
Depositing lab: Thomas Weimbs. Depositing organization: University of California, Santa Barbara. Publication: Apical targeting of syntaxin 3 is essential for epithelial cell polarity. Sharma N, Low SH, Misra S, Pallavi B, Weimbs T. J Cell Biol. 2006 Jun 19. 173(6):937-48. 10.1083/jcb.200603132 PubMed 16785322.
Backbone
  Vector backbone: PCDNA4/TO/myc-His
  Backbone manufacturer: Invitrogen
  Backbone size w/o insert (bp): 5150
  Vector type: Mammalian Expression
  Selectable markers: Zeocin
Growth in bacteria
  Bacterial resistance: Ampicillin, 100 μg/mL
  Growth temperature: 37°C
  Growth strain: DH5alpha
  Copy number: High Copy
Gene/Insert
  Gene/Insert name: Syntaxin3 (alt name: STX3)
  Species: H. sapiens (human)
  Mutation: Insert is cloned into a modified vector; aa 27-146 deleted
  Entrez Gene: STX3 (a.k.a. DIAR12, MVID2, RDMVID, STX3A)
  Tag / fusion protein: 2xMyc-His (C terminal on insert)
  Cloning method: Restriction Enzyme; 5′ cloning site EcoRI (not destroyed); 3′ cloning site XhoI (not destroyed)
  Sequencing primers: 5′ CMVF; 3′ pcDNA3.1/BGH reverse primier
Terms and licenses: Academic/Nonprofit Terms; Industry Terms: Not Available to Industry
How to cite: Syn3D27-146 was a gift from Thomas Weimbs (Addgene plasmid # 14678 ; http://n2t.net/addgene:14678 ; RRID:Addgene_14678)
